Addgene plasmid #76547: SLAMF6 gRNA (BRDN0001146468)
Purpose: 3rd generation lentiviral gRNA plasmid targeting human SLAMF6
Depositing lab: John Doench & David Root. Depositing organization: Broad Institute. Publication: Optimized sgRNA design to maximize activity and minimize off-target effects of CRISPR-Cas9. Doench JG, Fusi N, Sullender M, Hegde M, Vaimberg EW, Donovan KF, Smith I, Tothova Z, Wilen C, Orchard R, Virgin HW, Listgarten J, Root DE. Nat Biotechnol. 2016 Jan 18. doi: 10.1038/nbt.3437. PubMed 26780180.
Backbone
  Vector backbone: lentiGuide-Puro
  Backbone manufacturer: Zhang Lab (Addgene plasmid # 52963)
  Vector type: Mammalian Expression, Lentiviral, CRISPR
  Selectable markers: Puromycin
Growth in bacteria
  Bacterial resistance: Ampicillin, 100 μg/mL
  Growth temperature: 37°C
  Growth strain: DH5alpha
  Copy number: High Copy
Gene/Insert
  Gene/Insert name: SLAMF6 (alt names: SLAMF6; NM_001184714.1)
  gRNA/shRNA sequence: CACGTGACTAATCCGAAACA
  Species: H. sapiens (human)
  Entrez Gene: SLAMF6 (a.k.a. CD352, KALI, KALIb, Ly108, NTB-A, NTBA, SF2000)
  Promoter: hU6
  Cloning method: Unknown
  Sequencing primers: 5′ U6-F; 3′ pS2-R
Terms and licenses: Academic/Nonprofit Terms; Industry Terms: Not Available to Industry
Depositor comments: The gRNA was designed to target the following Genbank reference sequence(s): NM_001184714.1,NM_001184715.1,NM_052931.4. Note that this plasmid does NOT contain Cas9. It should be used in conjunction with lentiCas9-Blast (Addgene #52962) or otherwise with cell lines already expressing Cas9. Browse the full kinome gRNA library at http://www.addgene.org/pooled-library/broadgpp-human-kinome/ or visit http://www.broadinstitute.org/rnai/public/ for detailed protocols and information.
How to cite: SLAMF6 gRNA (BRDN0001146468) was a gift from John Doench & David Root (Addgene plasmid # 76547 ; http://n2t.net/addgene:76547 ; RRID:Addgene_76547)
