[The description below was written by a language model from this plasmid's Addgene catalogue record and pLannotate feature annotations shown in this document.]
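Description:
SLAMF6 gRNA (BRDN0001146468) is a third-generation lentiviral CRISPR guide plasmid built on the lentiGuide-Puro backbone and designed to target human SLAMF6 (also known as CD352, NTB-A or Ly108). In bacteria it is maintained at high copy through a ColE1/pUC-type origin and selected with ampicillin via the β-lactamase gene. An f1 origin, an SV40 origin and leftover lac, T7 and T3 cloning-vector elements are also annotated in the backbone.

The lentiviral transfer cassette begins with an RSV promoter fused to a truncated HIV-1 5' LTR, which makes genomic RNA production Tat-independent. This is followed by the Ψ packaging signal with a partial gag sequence, the Rev response element for Rev-dependent nuclear export, and a cPPT/CTS element. The cassette ends in a ΔU3 self-inactivating 3' LTR and an SV40 polyadenylation signal.

Within this frame, a human U6 RNA polymerase III promoter drives the SLAMF6-specific spacer joined to the Streptococcus pyogenes Cas9 guide RNA scaffold. Downstream, the EF-1α core promoter with its intron A expresses puromycin N-acetyltransferase so that transduced mammalian cells can be selected, and a WPRE enhances transcript expression. The guide was designed against several SLAMF6 reference transcripts and belongs to a human kinome gRNA library associated with work on optimized sgRNA design.

The plasmid carries no Cas9, so it must be paired with a separate Cas9 vector such as lentiCas9-Blast or used in cells that already express Cas9. Its typical use is packaging into lentivirus for stable guide delivery to disrupt SLAMF6.
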