Features (pLannotate 1.2.2; 29 found; start..end, strand, type, name):
     14..80      +  CDS            small t antigen (fragment): SV40 (simian virus 40) small t antigen
    106..317     +  promoter       EF-1α core promoter: core promoter for human elongation factor EF-1α
    318..1256    +  intron         EF-1α intron A: intron upstream of the start codon of human EF-1α
   1278..1877    +  CDS            PuroR (fragment): puromycin N-acetyltransferase; pac from Streptomyces; confers resistance to puromycin
   1893..2481    +  misc_feature   WPRE: woodchuck hepatitis virus posttranscriptional regulatory element
   2532..2551    +  misc_feature   cPPT/CTS (fragment): central polypurine tract and central termination sequence of HIV-1
   2553..2786    +  LTR            3' LTR (ΔU3): self-inactivating 3' long terminal repeat (LTR) from HIV-1
   2864..2985    +  polyA_signal   SV40 poly(A) signal: SV40 polyadenylation signal
   3025..3160    +  rep_origin     SV40 ori: SV40 origin of replication
   3181..3199    -  promoter       T7 promoter: promoter for bacteriophage T7 RNA polymerase
   3207..3362    +  CDS            lacZα (fragment): LacZα fragment of β-galactosidase; lacZ fragment
   3367..3795    +  rep_origin     f1 ori (sequence partly withheld): f1 bacteriophage origin of replication; arrow indicates direction of (+) strand synthesis
   3848..3952    +  promoter       AmpR promoter: bla
   3953..4813    +  CDS            AmpR: β-lactamase; bla; confers resistance to ampicillin, carbenicillin, and related antibiotics
   4984..5572    +  rep_origin     ori: high-copy-number ColE1/pMB1/pBR322/pUC origin of replication
   5755..5847    +  CDS            lacI (fragment): lac repressor; lacI; The lac repressor binds to the lac operator to inhibit transcription in E. coli. This inhibition can be relieved by adding lactose or isopropyl-β-D-thiogalactopyranoside (IPTG).
   5860..5881    +  protein_bind   CAP binding site: CAP binding activates transcription in the presence of cAMP. E. coli catabolite activator protein
   5896..5926    +  promoter       lac promoter: promoter for the E. coli lac operon
   5934..5950    +  protein_bind   lac operator: The lac repressor binds to the lac operator to inhibit transcription in E. coli. This inhibition can be relieved by adding lactose or isopropyl-β-D-thiogalactopyranoside (IPTG). lac repressor encoded by lacI
   5995..6013    +  promoter       T3 promoter: promoter for bacteriophage T3 RNA polymerase
   6041..6267    +  promoter       RSV promoter: Rous sarcoma virus enhancer/promoter
   6268..6448    +  LTR            5' LTR (truncated): truncated 5' long terminal repeat (LTR) from HIV-1
   6495..6620    +  misc_feature   HIV-1 Ψ: packaging signal of human immunodeficiency virus type 1
   6604..6967    +  CDS            HIV-1 gag (fragment): gag protein from human immunodeficiency virus 1; gag
   7113..7346    +  misc_feature   RRE: The Rev response element (RRE) of HIV-1 allows for Rev-dependent mRNA export from the nucleus to the cytoplasm.
   7723..7749    +  CDS            Rev (fragment): human immunodeficiency virus 1 (HIV-1) Rev protein; rev; enhances nuclear export of unspliced and incompletely spliced viral mRNAs
   7753..7993    +  promoter       U6 promoter: RNA polymerase III promoter for human U6 snRNA
   8023..8098    +  misc_RNA       gRNA scaffold: guide RNA scaffold for the Streptococcus pyogenes CRISPR/Cas9 system
   8154..8271    +  misc_feature   cPPT/CTS: central polypurine tract and central termination sequence of HIV-1
>Addgene plasmid #76547 | SLAMF6 gRNA (BRDN0001146468) | addgene full sequence | sequence record 186046 | Addgene Assembled Sequence
CCCGGGTGCAAAGATGGATAAAGTTTTAAACAGAGAGGAATCTTTGCAGCTAATGGACCTTCTAGGTCTT
GAAAGGAGTGGGAATTGGCTCCGGTGCCCGTCAGTGGGCAGAGCGCACATCGCCCACAGTCCCCGAGAAG
TTGGGGGGAGGGGTCGGCAATTGATCCGGTGCCTAGAGAAGGTGGCGCGGGGTAAACTGGGAAAGTGATG
TCGTGTACTGGCTCCGCCTTTTTCCCGAGGGTGGGGGAGAACCGTATATAAGTGCAGTAGTCGCCGTGAA
CGTTCTTTTTCGCAACGGGTTTGCCGCCAGAACACAGGTAAGTGCCGTGTGTGGTTCCCGCGGGCCTGGC
CTCTTTACGGGTTATGGCCCTTGCGTGCCTTGAATTACTTCCACCTGGCTGCAGTACGTGATTCTTGATC
CCGAGCTTCGGGTTGGAAGTGGGTGGGAGAGTTCGAGGCCTTGCGCTTAAGGAGCCCCTTCGCCTCGTGC
TTGAGTTGAGGCCTGGCCTGGGCGCTGGGGCCGCCGCGTGCGAATCTGGTGGCACCTTCGCGCCTGTCTC
GCTGCTTTCGATAAGTCTCTAGCCATTTAAAATTTTTGATGACCTGCTGCGACGCTTTTTTTCTGGCAAG
ATAGTCTTGTAAATGCGGGCCAAGATCTGCACACTGGTATTTCGGTTTTTGGGGCCGCGGGCGGCGACGG
GGCCCGTGCGTCCCAGCGCACATGTTCGGCGAGGCGGGGCCTGCGAGCGCGGCCACCGAGAATCGGACGG
GGGTAGTCTCAAGCTGGCCGGCCTGCTCTGGTGCCTGGCCTCGCGCCGCCGTGTATCGCCCCGCCCTGGG
CGGCAAGGCTGGCCCGGTCGGCACCAGTTGCGTGAGCGGAAAGATGGCCGCTTCCCGGCCCTGCTGCAGG
GAGCTCAAAATGGAGGACGCGGCGCTCGGGAGAGCGGGCGGGTGAGTCACCCACACAAAGGAAAAGGGCC
TTTCCGTCCTCAGCCGTCGCTTCATGTGACTCCACGGAGTACCGGGCGCCGTCCAGGCACCTCGATTAGT
TCTCGAGCTTTTGGAGTACGTCGTCTTTAGGTTGGGGGGAGGGGTTTTATGCGATGGAGTTTCCCCACAC
TGAGTGGGTGGAGACTGAAGTTAGGCCAGCTTGGCACTTGATGTAATTCTCCTTGGAATTTGCCCTTTTT
GAGTTTGGATCTTGGTTCATTCTCAAGCCTCAGACAGTGGTTCAAAGTTTTTTTCTTCCATTTCAGGTGT
CGTGACGTACGGCCACCATGACCGAGTACAAGCCCACGGTGCGCCTCGCCACCCGCGACGACGTCCCCAG
GGCCGTACGCACCCTCGCCGCCGCGTTCGCCGACTACCCCGCCACGCGCCACACCGTCGATCCGGACCGC
CACATCGAGCGGGTCACCGAGCTGCAAGAACTCTTCCTCACGCGCGTCGGGCTCGACATCGGCAAGGTGT
GGGTCGCGGACGACGGCGCCGCCGTGGCGGTCTGGACCACGCCGGAGAGCGTCGAAGCGGGGGCGGTGTT
CGCCGAGATCGGCCCGCGCATGGCCGAGTTGAGCGGTTCCCGGCTGGCCGCGCAGCAACAGATGGAAGGC
CTCCTGGCGCCGCACCGGCCCAAGGAGCCCGCGTGGTTCCTGGCCACCGTCGGAGTCTCGCCCGACCACC
AGGGCAAGGGTCTGGGCAGCGCCGTCGTGCTCCCCGGAGTGGAGGCGGCCGAGCGCGCCGGGGTGCCCGC
CTTCCTGGAGACCTCCGCGCCCCGCAACCTCCCCTTCTACGAGCGGCTCGGCTTCACCGTCACCGCCGAC
GTCGAGGTGCCCGAAGGACCGCGCACCTGGTGCATGACCCGCAAGCCCGGTGCCTGAACGCGTTAAGTCG
ACAATCAACCTCTGGATTACAAAATTTGTGAAAGATTGACTGGTATTCTTAACTATGTTGCTCCTTTTAC
GCTATGTGGATACGCTGCTTTAATGCCTTTGTATCATGCTATTGCTTCCCGTATGGCTTTCATTTTCTCC
TCCTTGTATAAATCCTGGTTGCTGTCTCTTTATGAGGAGTTGTGGCCCGTTGTCAGGCAACGTGGCGTGG
TGTGCACTGTGTTTGCTGACGCAACCCCCACTGGTTGGGGCATTGCCACCACCTGTCAGCTCCTTTCCGG
GACTTTCGCTTTCCCCCTCCCTATTGCCACGGCGGAACTCATCGCCGCCTGCCTTGCCCGCTGCTGGACA
GGGGCTCGGCTGTTGGGCACTGACAATTCCGTGGTGTTGTCGGGGAAATCATCGTCCTTTCCTTGGCTGC
TCGCCTGTGTTGCCACCTGGATTCTGCGCGGGACGTCCTTCTGCTACGTCCCTTCGGCCCTCAATCCAGC
GGACCTTCCTTCCCGCGGCCTGCTGCCGGCTCTGCGGCCTCTTCCGCGTCTTCGCCTTCGCCCTCAGACG
AGTCGGATCTCCCTTTGGGCCGCCTCCCCGCGTCGACTTTAAGACCAATGACTTACAAGGCAGCTGTAGA
TCTTAGCCACTTTTTAAAAGAAAAGGGGGGACTGGAAGGGCTAATTCACTCCCAACGAAGACAAGATCTG
CTTTTTGCTTGTACTGGGTCTCTCTGGTTAGACCAGATCTGAGCCTGGGAGCTCTCTGGCTAACTAGGGA
ACCCACTGCTTAAGCCTCAATAAAGCTTGCCTTGAGTGCTTCAAGTAGTGTGTGCCCGTCTGTTGTGTGA
CTCTGGTAACTAGAGATCCCTCAGACCCTTTTAGTCAGTGTGGAAAATCTCTAGCAGTACGTATAGTAGT
TCATGTCATCTTATTATTCAGTATTTATAACTTGCAAAGAAATGAATATCAGAGAGTGAGAGGAACTTGT
TTATTGCAGCTTATAATGGTTACAAATAAAGCAATAGCATCACAAATTTCACAAATAAAGCATTTTTTTC
ACTGCATTCTAGTTGTGGTTTGTCCAAACTCATCAATGTATCTTATCATGTCTGGCTCTAGCTATCCCGC
CCCTAACTCCGCCCATCCCGCCCCTAACTCCGCCCAGTTCCGCCCATTCTCCGCCCCATGGCTGACTAAT
TTTTTTTATTTATGCAGAGGCCGAGGCCGCCTCGGCCTCTGAGCTATTCCAGAAGTAGTGAGGAGGCTTT
TTTGGAGGCCTAGGGACGTACCCAATTCGCCCTATAGTGAGTCGTATTACGCGCGCTCACTGGCCGTCGT
TTTACAACGTCGTGACTGGGAAAACCCTGGCGTTACCCAACTTAATCGCCTTGCAGCACATCCCCCTTTC
GCCAGCTGGCGTAATAGCGAAGAGGCCCGCACCGATCGCCCTTCCCAACAGTTGCGCAGCCTGAATGGCG
AATGGG
[124 nt withheld, positions 3367-3490]
C
[91 nt withheld, positions 3492-3582]
A
[49 nt withheld, positions 3584-3632]
CCTTTGACGTTGGAGTCCACGTTCTTT
[37 nt withheld, positions 3660-3696]
ACCCTATCTCGGTCTATTCTTTTGATTTATAAGGGATTTTGCCGATTTCGGCCTATTGGTTAAAAAATGA
GCTGATTTAACAAAAATTTAACGCGAATTTTAACAAAATATTAACGCTTACAATTTAGGTGGCACTTTTC
GGGGAAATGTGCGCGGAACCCCTATTTGTTTATTTTTCTAAATACATTCAAATATGTATCCGCTCATGAG
ACAATAACCCTGATAAATGCTTCAATAATATTGAAAAAGGAAGAGTATGAGTATTCAACATTTCCGTGTC
GCCCTTATTCCCTTTTTTGCGGCATTTTGCCTTCCTGTTTTTGCTCACCCAGAAACGCTGGTGAAAGTAA
AAGATGCTGAAGATCAGTTGGGTGCACGAGTGGGTTACATCGAACTGGATCTCAACAGCGGTAAGATCCT
TGAGAGTTTTCGCCCCGAAGAACGTTTTCCAATGATGAGCACTTTTAAAGTTCTGCTATGTGGCGCGGTA
TTATCCCGTATTGACGCCGGGCAAGAGCAACTCGGTCGCCGCATACACTATTCTCAGAATGACTTGGTTG
AGTACTCACCAGTCACAGAAAAGCATCTTACGGATGGCATGACAGTAAGAGAATTATGCAGTGCTGCCAT
AACCATGAGTGATAACACTGCGGCCAACTTACTTCTGACAACGATCGGAGGACCGAAGGAGCTAACCGCT
TTTTTGCACAACATGGGGGATCATGTAACTCGCCTTGATCGTTGGGAACCGGAGCTGAATGAAGCCATAC
CAAACGACGAGCGTGACACCACGATGCCTGTAGCAATGGCAACAACGTTGCGCAAACTATTAACTGGCGA
ACTACTTACTCTAGCTTCCCGGCAACAATTAATAGACTGGATGGAGGCGGATAAAGTTGCAGGACCACTT
CTGCGCTCGGCCCTTCCGGCTGGCTGGTTTATTGCTGATAAATCTGGAGCCGGTGAGCGTGGGTCTCGCG
GTATCATTGCAGCACTGGGGCCAGATGGTAAGCCCTCCCGTATCGTAGTTATCTACACGACGGGGAGTCA
GGCAACTATGGATGAACGAAATAGACAGATCGCTGAGATAGGTGCCTCACTGATTAAGCATTGGTAACTG
TCAGACCAAGTTTACTCATATATACTTTAGATTGATTTAAAACTTCATTTTTAATTTAAAAGGATCTAGG
TGAAGATCCTTTTTGATAATCTCATGACCAAAATCCCTTAACGTGAGTTTTCGTTCCACTGAGCGTCAGA
CCCCGTAGAAAAGATCAAAGGATCTTCTTGAGATCCTTTTTTTCTGCGCGTAATCTGCTGCTTGCAAACA
AAAAAACCACCGCTACCAGCGGTGGTTTGTTTGCCGGATCAAGAGCTACCAACTCTTTTTCCGAAGGTAA
CTGGCTTCAGCAGAGCGCAGATACCAAATACTGTTCTTCTAGTGTAGCCGTAGTTAGGCCACCACTTCAA
GAACTCTGTAGCACCGCCTACATACCTCGCTCTGCTAATCCTGTTACCAGTGGCTGCTGCCAGTGGCGAT
AAGTCGTGTCTTACCGGGTTGGACTCAAGACGATAGTTACCGGATAAGGCGCAGCGGTCGGGCTGAACGG
GGGGTTCGTGCACACAGCCCAGCTTGGAGCGAACGACCTACACCGAACTGAGATACCTACAGCGTGAGCT
ATGAGAAAGCGCCACGCTTCCCGAAGGGAGAAAGGCGGACAGGTATCCGGTAAGCGGCAGGGTCGGAACA
GGAGAGCGCACGAGGGAGCTTCCAGGGGGAAACGCCTGGTATCTTTATAGTCCTGTCGGGTTTCGCCACC
TCTGACTTGAGCGTCGATTTTTGTGATGCTCGTCAGGGGGGCGGAGCCTATGGAAAAACGCCAGCAACGC
GGCCTTTTTACGGTTCCTGGCCTTTTGCTGGCCTTTTGCTCACATGTTCTTTCCTGCGTTATCCCCTGAT
TCTGTGGATAACCGTATTACCGCCTTTGAGTGAGCTGATACCGCTCGCCGCAGCCGAACGACCGAGCGCA
GCGAGTCAGTGAGCGAGGAAGCGGAAGAGCGCCCAATACGCAAACCGCCTCTCCCCGCGCGTTGGCCGAT
TCATTAATGCAGCTGGCACGACAGGTTTCCCGACTGGAAAGCGGGCAGTGAGCGCAACGCAATTAATGTG
AGTTAGCTCACTCATTAGGCACCCCAGGCTTTACACTTTATGCTTCCGGCTCGTATGTTGTGTGGAATTG
TGAGCGGATAACAATTTCACACAGGAAACAGCTATGACCATGATTACGCCAAGCGCGCAATTAACCCTCA
CTAAAGGGAACAAAAGCTGGAGCTGCAAGCTTAATGTAGTCTTATGCAATACTCTTGTAGTCTTGCAACA
TGGTAACGATGAGTTAGCAACATGCCTTACAAGGAGAGAAAAAGCACCGTGCATGCCGATTGGTGGAAGT
AAGGTGGTACGATCGTGCCTTATTAGGAAGGCAACAGACGGGTCTGACATGGATTGGACGAACCACTGAA
TTGCCGCATTGCAGAGATATTGTATTTAAGTGCCTAGCTCGATACATAAACGGGTCTCTCTGGTTAGACC
AGATCTGAGCCTGGGAGCTCTCTGGCTAACTAGGGAACCCACTGCTTAAGCCTCAATAAAGCTTGCCTTG
AGTGCTTCAAGTAGTGTGTGCCCGTCTGTTGTGTGACTCTGGTAACTAGAGATCCCTCAGACCCTTTTAG
TCAGTGTGGAAAATCTCTAGCAGTGGCGCCCGAACAGGGACTTGAAAGCGAAAGGGAAACCAGAGGAGCT
CTCTCGACGCAGGACTCGGCTTGCTGAAGCGCGCACGGCAAGAGGCGAGGGGCGGCGACTGGTGAGTACG
CCAAAAATTTTGACTAGCGGAGGCTAGAAGGAGAGAGATGGGTGCGAGAGCGTCAGTATTAAGCGGGGGA
GAATTAGATCGCGATGGGAAAAAATTCGGTTAAGGCCAGGGGGAAAGAAAAAATATAAATTAAAACATAT
AGTATGGGCAAGCAGGGAGCTAGAACGATTCGCAGTTAATCCTGGCCTGTTAGAAACATCAGAAGGCTGT
AGACAAATACTGGGACAGCTACAACCATCCCTTCAGACAGGATCAGAAGAACTTAGATCATTATATAATA
CAGTAGCAACCCTCTATTGTGTGCATCAAAGGATAGAGATAAAAGACACCAAGGAAGCTTTAGACAAGAT
AGAGGAAGAGCAAAACAAAAGTAAGACCACCGCACAGCAAGCGGCCGCTGATCTTCAGACCTGGAGGAGG
AGATATGAGGGACAATTGGAGAAGTGAATTATATAAATATAAAGTAGTAAAAATTGAACCATTAGGAGTA
GCACCCACCAAGGCAAAGAGAAGAGTGGTGCAGAGAGAAAAAAGAGCAGTGGGAATAGGAGCTTTGTTCC
TTGGGTTCTTGGGAGCAGCAGGAAGCACTATGGGCGCAGCGTCAATGACGCTGACGGTACAGGCCAGACA
ATTATTGTCTGGTATAGTGCAGCAGCAGAACAATTTGCTGAGGGCTATTGAGGCGCAACAGCATCTGTTG
CAACTCACAGTCTGGGGCATCAAGCAGCTCCAGGCAAGAATCCTGGCTGTGGAAAGATACCTAAAGGATC
AACAGCTCCTGGGGATTTGGGGTTGCTCTGGAAAACTCATTTGCACCACTGCTGTGCCTTGGAATGCTAG
TTGGAGTAATAAATCTCTGGAACAGATTTGGAATCACACGACCTGGATGGAGTGGGACAGAGAAATTAAC
AATTACACAAGCTTAATACACTCCTTAATTGAAGAATCGCAAAACCAGCAAGAAAAGAATGAACAAGAAT
TATTGGAATTAGATAAATGGGCAAGTTTGTGGAATTGGTTTAACATAACAAATTGGCTGTGGTATATAAA
ATTATTCATAATGATAGTAGGAGGCTTGGTAGGTTTAAGAATAGTTTTTGCTGTACTTTCTATAGTGAAT
AGAGTTAGGCAGGGATATTCACCATTATCGTTTCAGACCCACCTCCCAACCCCGAGGGGACCCAGAGAGG
GCCTATTTCCCATGATTCCTTCATATTTGCATATACGATACAAGGCTGTTAGAGAGATAATTAGAATTAA
TTTGACTGTAAACACAAAGATATTAGTACAAAATACGTGACGTAGAAAGTAATAATTTCTTGGGTAGTTT
GCAGTTTTAAAATTATGTTTTAAAATGGACTATCATATGCTTACCGTAACTTGAAAGTATTTCGATTTCT
TGGCTTTATATATCTTGTGGAAAGGACGAAACACCGCACGTGACTAATCCGAAACAGTTTTAGAGCTAGA
AATAGCAAGTTAAAATAAGGCTAGTCCGTTATCAACTTGAAAAAGTGGCACCGAGTCGGTGCTTTTTTAA
GCTTGGCGTAACTAGATCTTGAGACAAATGGCAGTATTCATCCACAATTTTAAAAGAAAAGGGGGGATTG
GGGGGTACAGTGCAGGGGAAAGAATAGTAGACATAATAGCAACAGACATACAAACTAAAGAATTACAAAA
ACAAATTACAAAAATTCAAAATTTTCGGGTTTATTACAGGGACAGCAGAGATCCACTTTGGCGCCGGCTC
GAGGGGG
