>Addgene plasmid #76547 | SLAMF6 gRNA (BRDN0001146468) | depositor partial sequence | sequence record 144007 | Target Sequence
CACGTGACTAATCCGAAACA
