>Addgene plasmid #76547 | SLAMF6 gRNA (BRDN0001146468) | addgene partial sequence | sequence record 186045 | hU6-F
TAGAAAGTAATAATTTCTTGGGTAGTTTGCAGTTTTAAAATTATGTTTTAAAATGGACTATCATATGCTT
ACCGTAACTTGAAAGTATTTCGATTTCTTGGCTTTATATATCTTGTGGAAAGGACGAAACACCGCACGTG
ACTAATCCGAAACAGTTTTAGAGCTAGAAATAGCAAGTTAAAATAAGGCTAGTCCGTTATCAACTTGAAA
AAGTGGCACCGAGTCGGTGCTTTTTTAAGCTTGGCGTAACTAGATCTTGAGACAAATGGCAGTATTCATC
CACAATTTTAAAAGAAAAGGGGGGATTGGGGGGTACAGTGCAGGGGAAAGAATAGTAGACATAATAGCAA
CAGACATACAAACTAAAGAATTACAAAAACAAATTACAAAAATTCAAAATTTTCGGGTTTATTACAGGGA
CAGCAGAGATCCACTTTGGCGCCGGCTCGAGGGGGCCCGGGTGCAAAGATGGATAAAGTTTTAAACAGAG
AGGAATCTTTGCAGCTAATGGACCTTCTAGGTCTTGAAAGGAGTGGGAATTGGCTCCGGTGCCCGTCAGT
GGGCAGAGCG
